>Addgene plasmid #78651 | pBW216J106-Amp32C | depositor partial sequence | sequence record 146774 | backbone
TACTAGTAGCGGCCGCTGCAGTCCGGCAAAAAAACGGGCAAGGTGTCACCACCCTGCCCTTTTTCTTTAA
AACCGAAAAGATTACTTCGCGTTATGCAGGCTTCCTCGCTCACTGACTCGCTGCGCTCGGTCGTTCGGCT
GCGGCGAGCGGTATCAGCTCACTCAAAGGCGGTAATCTCGAGTCCCGTCAAGTCAGCGTAATGCTCTGCC
AGTGTTACAACCAATTAACCAATTCTGATTAGAAAAACTCATCGAGCATCAAATGAAACTGCAATTTATT
CATATCAGGATTATCAATACCATATTTTTGAAAAAGCCGTTTCTGTAATGAAGGAGAAAACTCACCGAGG
CAGTTCCATAGGATGGCAAGATCCTGGTATCGGTCTGCGATTCCGACTCGTCCAACATCAATACAACCTA
TTAATTTCCCCTCGTCAAAAATAAGGTTATCAAGTGAGAAATCACCATGAGTGACGACTGAATCCGGTGA
GAATGGCAAAAGCTTATGCATTTCTTTCCAGACTTGTTCAACAGGCCAGCCATTACGCTCGTCATCAAAA
TCACTCGCATCAACCAAACCGTTATTCATTCGTGATTGCGCCTGAGCGAGACGAAATACGCGATCGCTGT
TAAAAGGACAATTACAAACAGGAATCGAATGCAACCGGCGCAGGAACACTGCCAGCGCATCAACAATATT
TTCACCTGAATCAGGATATTCTTCTAATACCTGGAATGCTGTTTTCCCGGGGATCGCAGTGGTGAGTAAC
CATGCATCATCAGGAGTACGGATAAAATGCTTGATGGTCGGAAGAGGCATAAATTCCGTCAGCCAGTTTA
GTCTGACCATCTCATCTGTAACATCATTGGCAACGCTACCTTTGCCATGTTTCAGAAACAACTCTGGCGC
ATCGGGCTTCCCATACAATCGATAGATTGTCGCACCTGATTGCCCGACATTATCGCGAGCCCATTTATAC
CCATATAAATCAGCATCCATGTTGGAATTTAATCGCGGCCTCGAGCAAGACGTTTCCCGTTGAATATGGC
TCATAACACCCCTTGTATTACTGTTTATGTAAGCAGACAGTTTTATTGTTCATGATGATATATTTTTATC
TTGTGCAATGTAACATCAGAGATTTTGAGACACAACGTGGCTTTGTTGAATAAATCGAACTTTTGCTGAG
TTGAAGGATCAGATCACGCATCTTCCCGACAACGCAGACCGTTCCGTGGCAAAGCAAAAGTTCAAAATCA
CCAACTGGTCCACCTACAACAAAGCTCTCATCAACCGTGGCTCCCTCACTTTCTGGCTGGATGATGGGGC
GATTCAGGCCTGGTATGAGTCAGCAACACCTTCTTCACGAGGCAGACCTCAGCGCTAGCGGAGTGTATAC
TGGCTTACTATGTTGGCACTGATGAGGGTGTCAGTGAAGTGCTTCATGTGGCAGGAGAAAAAAGGCTGCA
CCGGTGCGTCAGCAGAATATGTGATACAGGATATATTCCGCTTCCTCGCTCACTGACTCGCTACGCTCGG
TCGTTCGACTGCGGCGAGCGGAAATGGCTTACGAACGGGGCGGAGATTTCCTGGAAGATGCCAGGAAGAT
ACTTAACAGGGAAGTGAGAGGGCCGCGGCAAAGCCGTTTTTCCATAGGCTCCGCCCCCCTGACAAGCATC
ACGAAATCTGACGCTCAAATCAGTGGTGGCGAAACCCGACAGGACTATAAAGATACCAGGCGTTTCCCCT
GGCGGCTCCCTCGTGCGCTCTCCTGTTCCTGCCTTTCGGTTTACCGGTGTCATTCCGCTGTTATGGCCGC
GTTTGTCTCATTCCACGCCTGACACTCAGTTCCGGGTAGGCAGTTCGCTCCAAGCTGGACTGTATGCACG
AACCCCCCGTTCAGTCCGACCGCTGCGCCTTATCCGGTAACTATCGTCTTGAGTCCAACCCGGAAAGACA
TGCAAAAGCACCACTGGCAGCAGCCACTGGTAATTGATTTAGAGGAGTTAGTCTTGAAGTCATGCGCCGG
TTAAGGCTAAACTGAAAGGACAAGTTTTGGTGACTGCGCTCCTCCAAGCCAGTTACCTCGGTTCAAAGAG
TTGGTAGCTCAGAGAACCTTCGAAAAACCGCCCTGCAAGGCGGTTTTTTCGTTTTCAGAGCAAGAGATTA
CGCGCAGACCAAAACGATCTCAAGAAGATCATCTTATTAAGGGGTCTGACGCTCAGTGGAACGAAAACTC
ACGTTAAGGGATTTTGGTCATGAGATTATCAAAAAGGATCTTCACCTAGATCCTTTTAAATTAAAAATGA
AGTTTTAAATCAATCTAAAGTATATATGAGTAAACTTGGTCTGACAGTTACCAATGCTTAATCAGTGAGG
CACCTATCTCAGCGATCTGTCTATTTCGTTCATCCATAGTTGCCTGACTCCCCGTCGTGTAGATAACTAC
GATACGGGAGGGCTTACCATCTGGCCCCAGTGCTGCAATGATACCGCGAGACCCACGCTCACCGGCTCCA
GATTTATCAGCAATAAACCAGCCAGCCGGAAGGGCCGAGCGCAGAAGTGGTCCTGCAACTTTATCCGCCT
CCATCCAGTCTATTCCATGGTGCCACCTGACGTCTAAGAAACCATTATTATCATGACATTAACCTATAAA
AATAGGCGTATCACGAGGCAGAATTTCAGATAAAAAAAATCCTTAGCTTTCGCTAAGGATGATTTCTGGA
ATTCGCGGCCGCTTCTAGAG
