>Addgene plasmid #78651 | pBW216J106-Amp32C | depositor partial sequence | sequence record 146775 | gfp
ATGCGTAAAGGAGAAGAACTTTTCACTGGAGTTGTCCCAATTCTTGTTGAATTAGATGGTGATGTTAATG
GGCACAAATTTTCTGTCAGTGGAGAGGGTGAAGGTGATGCAACATACGGAAAACTTACCCTTAAATTTAT
TTGCACTACTGGAAAACTACCTGTTCCATGGCCAACACTTGTCACTACTTTCGGTTATGGTGTTCAATGC
TTTGCGAGATACCCAGATCATATGAAACAGCATGACTTTTTCAAGAGTGCCATGCCCGAAGGTTATGTAC
AGGAAAGAACTATATTTTTCAAAGATGACGGGAACTACAAGACACGTGCTGAAGTCAAGTTTGAAGGTGA
TACCCTTGTTAATAGAATCGAGTTAAAAGGTATTGATTTTAAAGAAGATGGAAACATTCTTGGACACAAA
TTGGAATACAACTATAACTCACACAATGTATACATCATGGCAGACAAACAAAAGAATGGAATCAAAGTTA
ACTTCAAAATTAGACACAACATTGAAGATGGAAGCGTTCAACTAGCAGACCATTATCAACAAAATACTCC
AATTGGCGATGGCCCTGTCCTTTTACCAGACAACCATTACCTGTCCACACAATCTGCCCTTTCGAAAGAT
CCCAACGAAAAGAGAGACCACATGGTCCTTCTTGAGTTTGTAACAGCTGCTGGGATTACACATGGCATGG
ATGAACTATACAAATAATAA
