>Addgene plasmid #78651 | pBW216J106-Amp32C | addgene partial sequence | sequence record 154176 | GFPfusionREV 5'-CTCCACTGACAGAAAATTTG-3'
ACTCCAGTGAAAAGTTCTTCTCCTTTACGCATCTAGTATTTCTCCTCTTTAATCTCTAGTAGTACAAGCC
CTATAGCGATAACCATGCCAGCTTAAAAATAGAAATAACTGATTGATTTATAAAGATATTTTAAAATGTG
AAATTCTTTGTAATACAAAACTTTGCGCAAACCGTTTTTTGCCACAACAGCTTTTGGCACAAAAACATCG
GTCAGCTTCGCAAGGGAACTGATCCGGGACCGTGACCCACTCAGCGGACATAATCCGGCCTCTAGTATAT
AAACGCAGAAAGGCCCACCCGAAGGTGAGCCAGTGTGACTCTAGTAGAGAGCGTTCACCGACAAACAACA
GATAAAACGAAAGGCCCAGTCTTTCGACTGAGCCTTTCGTTTTATTTGATGCCTGGTTATTAGATCTGCA
ATTCTTTGATGCGTCGATAGAGCGTACGGCGTGGCACGTCCAGTTCCAGGCTTACCGAATCCACACAATT
GTCGTGGCGCTTGAGCGACTCCTGAATCAGGGCTTTTTCGATCACTCGCAATTGCGATTTGAGCCCACAG
GCCAAGTGCTCTTCGCCCTGCGGCTCGGCGCCCAGCAAGGGGAAACCCAGCACATGGCGTTTGGCTGCCG
CCTTGAGCTCACGGATATTGCCGGGCCAGTCGTGGCCCAGCAGCACTTTGTGCAGCAGTGGGCAAACATC
GGGAACGGGAACACCGAGCTCCCTCGCGGCGGCGGCCGTAAAACGTGTGAACAGGGGAACTATGCGATCA
GACTGGTTACGTAGCGGAGGAAGCTTGAGTGTCAGGACGTTCAGGCGAAAATACAGATCGCGACGAAACT
GCCCCCGCTCGACGGCGTCGTCCAGCGAGCATTGGG
