>Addgene plasmid #78651 | pBW216J106-Amp32C | addgene partial sequence | sequence record 154177 | MoCloR 5'-gccacctgacgtctaagaaacc-3'
AAATAGGCGTATCACGAGGCAGAATTTCAGATAAAAAAAATCCTTAGCTTTCGCTAAGGATGATTTCTGG
AATTCGCGGCCGCTTCTAGAGTTTACGGCTAGCTCAGTCCTAGGTATAGTGCTAGCTACTAGAGATTAAA
GAGGAGAAATACTAGATGAGTACAGGCATCGATAAGGACGTCCGAGAGTGTTGGGGCGTAACTGCATTAT
CAGCGGGTCATCAAATTGCAATGAATAGCGCGTTTCTGGATATGGACTTGCTGTTGTGCGGGGAAACCGG
CACCGGCAAGGACACACTGGCCAACCGCATTCACGAGTTGTCCAGCAGGTCGGGACCCTTTGTGGGCATG
AACTGCGCCGCCATTCCCGAGTCGCTGGCAGAGAGCCAGTTATTCGGTGTGGTCAACGGTGCATTCACCG
GCGTATGCCGGGCTCGCGAGGGCTACATAGAGGCCTCCAGTGGTGGCACCTTGTACCTGGATGAAATCGA
CAGCATGCCGTTGAGCCTGCAAGCCAAACTGCTGCGTGTGTTGGAGAGTCGAGGTATCGAGCGTCTGGGC
TCGACCGAATTTATCCCGGTGGATCTGCGGATCATTGCCTCGGCCCAGCGGCCACTGGATGAACTGGTGG
AACAAGGACTTTTCCGTCGCGACCTGTTTTTTCGGCTCAACGTGCTGACGCTTCACTTGCCAGCCTTGCG
CAAACGTCGTGAACAGATCCTGCCATTGTTCGACCAGTTCACCCAGGGTATCGCTGCCGAGTTCGGACGT
CCCGCTCCTGCGCTGGACAGCGGGCGTGTGCAGCTGCTGCTCAGCCACGACTGGCCGGGCAACATCCGCG
AATTGAAGTCTGCGGCCAAGCGCTTCGTACTCGGCTTCCCC
