[The description below was written by a language model from this plasmid's Addgene catalogue record.]
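Description:
pBW216J106-Amp32C is a synthetic biology plasmid built on pSB3K3, a BioBrick vector from the iGEM registry. It is propagated in E. coli (DH5alpha is the recorded growth strain) as a low-copy plasmid under kanamycin selection. No feature table is provided, so the origin of replication and the exact boundaries of the parts are not documented here. What can be said about the design comes from the shorthand insert name.

The insert, J106-30hrpR-32hrpS-t-hrpL-30gfp-t, is a fully synthetic cassette that reads as two transcription units. In the first, an element abbreviated "J106" sits upstream of hrpR and hrpS, followed by a terminator. "J106" most likely denotes a constitutive promoter from the BioBrick Anderson series, although the record only says "see insert" for the promoter. The prefixes "30" and "32" probably indicate different ribosome binding sites that set the translation level of each gene. In the second unit, the hrpL promoter drives gfp, again with a "30" ribosome binding site and a terminator.

HrpR and HrpS are enhancer-binding proteins from the Pseudomonas syringae hrp regulatory system. They act together to activate the sigma-54-dependent hrpL promoter. Expression of the two activators is therefore converted into a larger transcriptional output, which is read out as GFP fluorescence. According to the associated publication title, the construct belongs to a set of modular, tunable genetic amplifiers for scaling transcriptional signals in cascaded gene networks. This version appears to be one amplifier variant, presumably with a fixed promoter input used for characterisation.
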