Addgene plasmid #78651: pBW216J106-Amp32C
Purpose: pSB3K3 carrying J106-30hrpR-32hrpS-t-hrpL-30gfp-tT
Depositing lab: Baojun Wang. Depositing organization: University of Edinburgh. Publication: Engineering modular and tunable genetic amplifiers for scaling transcriptional signals in cascaded gene networks. Wang B, Barahona M, Buck M. Nucleic Acids Res. 2014 Aug;42(14):9484-92. doi: 10.1093/nar/gku593. Epub 2014 Jul 16. PubMed 25030903.
Backbone
  Vector backbone: pSB3K3
  Backbone manufacturer: BioBrick vector, IGEM registry
  Vector type: Synthetic Biology
Growth in bacteria
  Bacterial resistance: Kanamycin, 50 μg/mL
  Growth temperature: 37°C
  Growth strain: DH5alpha
  Copy number: Low Copy
Gene/Insert
  Gene/Insert name: J106-30hrpR-32hrpS-t-hrpL-30gfp-t
  Species: Synthetic
  Promoter: see insert
  Cloning method: Unknown
  Sequencing primers: 5′ pBRforEco; 3′ RNAde-BB-2R
Terms and licenses: Academic/Nonprofit Terms; Industry Terms: Not Available to Industry
How to cite: pBW216J106-Amp32C was a gift from Baojun Wang (Addgene plasmid # 78651 ; http://n2t.net/addgene:78651 ; RRID:Addgene_78651)
